>Addgene plasmid #161597 | pCfB9355(II-1_Markerfree_BackBone) | addgene full sequence | sequence record 318106 | Addgene NGS Result
GTAAAACGACGGCCAGTCTTAAGCTCGGGCCCCCTGGGCGGTTCTGATAACGAGTAATCGTTAATCCGCA
AATAACGTAAAAACCCGCTTCGGCGGGTTTTTTTATGGGGGGAGTTTAGGGAAAGAGCATTTGTCAGAAT
ATTTAAGGGCGCCTGTCACTTTGCTTGATATATGAGAATTATTTAACCTTATAAATGAGAAAAAAGCAAC
GCACTTTAAATAAGATACGTTGCTTTTTCGATTGATGAACACCTATAATTAAACTATTCATCTATTATTT
ATGATTTTTTGTATATACAATATTTCTAGTTTGTTAAAGAGAATTAAGAAAATAAATCTCGAAAATAATA
AAGGGAAAATCAGTTTTTGATATCAAAATTATACATGTCAACGATAATACAAAATATAATACAAACTATA
AGATGTTATCAGTATTTATTATGCATTTAGAATAAATTTTGTGTCGCCCTTATTCGACTCACTATAGAAG
TTCCTATTCTCTAGAAAGTATAGGAACTTCACTTCATTTTATTTAAATTTGCGGCCGCGAATGCGTGCGA
TAGGTATTAAAAAGGGACATACTTTTTTTATATCTTTTCCTTTGGCGTTCACAGTTACTCTTTTAGAACT
CCTTGTTGTTGTGTAATGCATTTACCCATTCCCGATATAACTACCACTTTGGAGAACTGTAGACAAAGAC
CGCTCTTACTGAGTATACATTTTACTTTCGTAGACCGACTTTTAACTCTATTAGGAAAAGCAATTGACTT
TTGAACTTCGATGACGATTGTGCAAAATACAAATCGTTTCAAGCGGTGTTCGGAATAGCTCACAGAAATG
GCGAAGATATGTTGAAAAATACATACCGATGTCATTTGTGAAAAACAAAAACACAAGCTACAATTTGTAT
ATTTACTCAATTACATATACCAATTGAGTAATAATTAAACAAGAAGGCAAAAATAAACTAAAGCAAAATA
GTATACCATCTTTGGTTCCTGGACCACATTTTCTCTCAATATTTTTGAGATGTTTTTCTTTACTTTGTTT
TAAGTAGTCTTTCCATCTCCCTTCAACGGAAACAAGTGCACGCAACATGTTATTTTACGTGCAACGCTTG
AGCGACCTCATGCTATACCTGAGAAAGCAACCTGACCTACAGGAAAGAGTTACTCAAGAATAAGAATTTT
CGTTTTAAAACCTAAGAGTCACTTTAAAATTTGTATACACTTATTTTTTTTATAACTTATTTAATAATAA
AAATCATAAATCATAAGAAATTCGCTTATTTAGAAGTGTCAACAACGTATCTACCAACGGAATGCGTGCG
ATCGCGTGCATTCATCCGCTCTAACCGAAAAGGAAGGAGTTAGACAACCTGAAGTCTAGGTCCCTATTTA
TTTTTTTATAGTTATGTTAGTATTAAGAACGTTATTTATATTTCAAATTTTTCTTTTTTTTCTGTACAGA
CGCGTGTACGCATGTAACATTATACTGAAAACCTTGCTTGAGAAGGTTTTGGGACGCTCGAAGAGTGGCC
TCTGAGCAGTTTTCTTCCCCGGGTGGCAACCATTCTCCAACATTAGACAAACTTTACAAAGAAGACACCC
TACCCGGTTGCCTCCAAAGCCCTTCTTTCTTAACGCGAGTACCGCTTTGGGAGGCCTCATCTTGGTTGTG
TCCTCGTATGGCAGCATCTGCCATTGAGCGAACCCTTTCCCGTTTTACGCGCATGGCCTAGACCGATCTT
TAGCAGACATGCCGAGTGAATTTACCTAAGATTTCTAAGGACTCTTCTGCATGTTTCCGAAAATCACCGG
AAAAACCTTCGGTTTTTTTAGACGAAAACTAGGAAGTTGCTTAGCTTTCCTTGTCGTCTTCAAATCTATA
TGCCATCGGAAGAGAATCAGAAGAGAAGATCACGACTTAAGAGCTTTGCTGTTAAGATAGCAAGAAAGCT
TGCCAATAGGCAGTTATGTAACCTAGTTTATCTACACCTTCTTTGATTAACTTAGCTATGTAGGCCGGTG
TGTTTGTTCATATCACGGCATAATCGCGTGCATTCGCGGCCGCATTTAAATCCCCACTTCAGAAGTTCCT
ATACTTTCTAGAGAATAGGAACTTCACTATAGAGTCGAATAAGGGCGACACCCCATAATTAGCCCGGGCG
AAAGGCCCAGTCTTTCGACTGAGCCTTTCGTTTTATTTGATGCCTGGCAGTTCCCTACTCTCGCATGGGG
AGTCCCCACACTACCATCGGCGCTACGGCGTTTCACTTCTGAGTTCGGCATGGGGTCAGGTGGGACCACC
GCGCTACTGCCGCCAGGCAAACAAGGGGTGTTATGAGCCATATTCAGGTATAAATGGGCTCGCGATAATG
TTCAGAATTGGTTAATTGGTTGTAACACTGACCCCTATTTGTTTATTTTTCTAAATACATTCAAATATGT
ATCCGCTCATGAGACAATAACCCTGATAAATGCTTCAATAATATTGAAAAAGGAAGAATATGAGTATTCA
ACATTTCCGTGTCGCCCTTATTCCCTTTTTTGCGGCATTTTGCCTTCCTGTTTTTGCTCACCCAGAAACG
CTGGTGAAAGTAAAAGATGCTGAAGATCAGTTGGGTGCACGAGTGGGTTACATCGAACTGGATCTCAACA
GCGGTAAGATCCTTGAGAGTTTTCGCCCCGAAGAACGTTTTCCAATGATGAGCACTTTTAAAGTTCTGCT
ATGTGGCGCGGTATTATCCCGTATTGACGCCGGGCAAGAGCAACTCGGTCGCCGCATACACTATTCTCAG
AATGACTTGGTTGAGTACTCACCAGTCACAGAAAAGCATCTTACGGATGGCATGACAGTAAGAGAATTAT
GCAGTGCTGCCATAACCATGAGTGATAACACTGCGGCCAACTTACTTCTGACAACGATCGGAGGACCGAA
GGAGCTAACCGCTTTTTTGCACAACATGGGGGATCATGTAACTCGCCTTGATCGTTGGGAACCGGAGCTG
AATGAAGCCATACCAAACGACGAGCGTGACACCACGATGCCTGTAGCGATGGCAACAACGTTGCGCAAAC
TATTAACTGGCGAACTACTTACTCTAGCTTCCCGGCAACAATTAATAGACTGGATGGAGGCGGATAAAGT
TGCAGGACCACTTCTGCGCTCGGCCCTTCCGGCTGGCTGGTTTATTGCTGATAAATCCGGAGCCGGTGAG
CGTGGTTCTCGCGGTATCATCGCAGCGCTGGGGCCAGATGGTAAGCCCTCCCGTATCGTAGTTATCTACA
CGACGGGGAGTCAGGCAACTATGGATGAACGAAATAGACAGATCGCTGAGATAGGTGCCTCACTGATTAA
GCATTGGTAAGCAGAGCATTACGCTGACTTGACGGGACGGCGCAAGCTCATGACCAAAATCCCTTAACGT
GAGTTACGCGCGCGTCGTTCCACTGAGCGTCAGACCCCGTAGAAAAGATCAAAGGATCTTCTTGAGATCC
TTTTTTTCTGCGCGTAATCTGCTGCTTGCAAACAAAAAAACCACCGCTACCAGCGGTGGTTTGTTTGCCG
GATCAAGAGCTACCAACTCTTTTTCCGAAGGTAACTGGCTTCAGCAGAGCGCAGATACCAAATACTGTTC
TTCTAGTGTAGCCGTAGTTAGCCCACCACTTCAAGAACTCTGTAGCACCGCCTACATACCTCGCTCTGCT
AATCCTGTTACCAGTGGCTGCTGCCAGTGGCGATAAGTCGTGTCTTACCGGGTTGGACTCAAGACGATAG
TTACCGGATAAGGCGCAGCGGTCGGGCTGAACGGGGGGTTCGTGCACACAGCCCAGCTTGGAGCGAACGA
CCTACACCGAACTGAGATACCTACAGCGTGAGCTATGAGAAAGCGCCACGCTTCCCGAAGGGAGAAAGGC
GGACAGGTATCCGGTAAGCGGCAGGGTCGGAACAGGAGAGCGCACGAGGGAGCTTCCAGGGGGAAACGCC
TGGTATCTTTATAGTCCTGTCGGGTTTCGCCACCTCTGACTTGAGCGTCGATTTTTGTGATGCTCGTCAG
GGGGGCGGAGCCTATGGAAAAACGCCAGCAACGCGGCCTTTTTACGGTTCCTGGCCTTTTGCTGGCCTTT
TGCTCACATGTTCTTTCCTGCGTTATCCCCTGATTCTGTGGATAACCGTATTACCGCCTTTGAGTGAGCT
GATACCGCTCGCCGCAGCCGAACGACCGAGCGCAGCGAGTCAGTGAGCGAGGAAGCGGAAGGCGAGAGTA
GGGAACTGCCAGGCATCAAACTAAGCAGAAGGCCCCTGACGGATGGCCTTTTTGCGTTTCTACAAACTCT
TTCTGTGTT
Features (pLannotate 1.2.2; 12 found; start..end, strand, type, name):
    487..520     +  protein_bind   FRT (minimal): supports FLP-mediated excision but not integration (Turan and Bode, 2011) FLP recombinase from the Saccharomyces cerevisiae 2μ plasmid
   1120..1285    -  terminator     ADH1 terminator: S. cerevisiae ADH1; transcription terminator for the S. cerevisiae alcohol dehydrogenase 1 (ADH1) gene
   1344..1533    +  terminator     CYC1 terminator: S. cerevisiae CYC1; transcription terminator for CYC1
   2092..2125    -  protein_bind   FRT (minimal): supports FLP-mediated excision but not integration (Turan and Bode, 2011) FLP recombinase from the Saccharomyces cerevisiae 2μ plasmid
   2169..2209    -  terminator     rrnB T1 terminator (fragment): transcription terminator T1 from the E. coli rrnB gene
   2211..2326    -  ncRNA          5S rRNA: Accession: RF00001 - 5S ribosomal RNA
   2357..2381    +  CDS            KanR (fragment): aminoglycoside phosphotransferase; aph(3')-Ia; confers resistance to kanamycin
   2411..2507    +  promoter       AmpR promoter (fragment): bla
   2510..3370    +  CDS            AmpR: β-lactamase; bla; confers resistance to ampicillin, carbenicillin, and related antibiotics
   3492..4080    +  rep_origin     ori: high-copy-number ColE1/pMB1/pBR322/pUC origin of replication
   4305..4322    +  terminator     rrnB T2 terminator (fragment): transcription terminator T2 from the E. coli rrnB gene
   4347..17      -  CDS            lacZα (fragment) (across the origin): LacZα fragment of β-galactosidase; lacZ fragment
