[The description below was written by a language model from this plasmid's Addgene catalogue record and pLannotate feature annotations shown in this document.]
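Description:
pCfB9355(II-1_Markerfree_BackBone) is an empty backbone from the EasyClone-MarkerFree toolkit for Saccharomyces cerevisiae, designed to carry one or two genes with their promoters into chromosomal integration site II-1 on chromosome II. It is a 4,349 nt plasmid propagated in E. coli at high copy through a ColE1/pUC-type origin and selected with ampicillin via the β-lactamase gene and its promoter. No yeast replication origin or yeast selection marker is annotated, which fits an integrative, marker-free design. The catalogue lists the parental backbone as unknown.

The cloning region is defined by two divergently oriented yeast transcription terminators, ADH1 on the reverse strand and CYC1 on the forward strand, separated by a short gap. This arrangement lets one or two expression units be inserted between them, each gene reading outward into its own terminator, with the promoter or promoters supplied by the user as the record indicates; no promoter or coding insert is present in the backbone itself. The unannotated stretches on either side of the terminator pair presumably hold the homology arms targeting site II-1, although the feature table does not label them. Minimal FRT sites, in opposite orientation, lie outside these stretches; their role is not stated in the record. The CRISPR vector-type classification suggests that integration is driven by a targeted cut at the listed genomic coordinates rather than by marker selection, with the nuclease and guide provided from elsewhere, since neither is annotated here. The remaining hits (fragments of the rrnB T1 and T2 terminators, 5S rRNA, KanR and lacZα) appear to be backbone remnants with no evident functional role.
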