Addgene plasmid #161597: pCfB9355(II-1_Markerfree_BackBone)
Purpose: (Empty Backbone) EasyClone-MarkerFree backbone vector for the addition of 1 or 2 genes and promoters for integration into site II-1, (Chr II: 341622..341641)
Depositing lab: Irina Borodina. Depositing organization: Danmarks Tekniske Universitet. Publication: Expansion of EasyClone-MarkerFree toolkit for Saccharomyces cerevisiae genome with new integration sites. Babaei M, Sartori L, Karpukhin A, Abashkin D, Matrosova E, Borodina I. FEMS Yeast Res. 2021 May 11;21(4). pii: 6249452. doi: 10.1093/femsyr/foab027. PubMed 33893795.
Backbone
  Vector backbone: Unknown
  Vector type: Yeast Expression, CRISPR, Synthetic Biology
Growth in bacteria
  Bacterial resistance: Ampicillin, 100 μg/mL
  Growth temperature: 37°C
  Growth strain: DH5alpha
  Copy number: High Copy
Gene/Insert
  Gene/Insert name: None
Terms and licenses: Academic/Nonprofit Terms; Industry Terms: Not Available to Industry
How to cite: pCfB9355(II-1_Markerfree_BackBone) was a gift from Irina Borodina (Addgene plasmid # 161597 ; http://n2t.net/addgene:161597 ; RRID:Addgene_161597)
